>Addgene plasmid #92389 | pCMV-M13-TEV-C-P2A-TdTomato | depositor full sequence | sequence record 178097 | pCMV-M13-TEV-C-P2A-TdTomato sequence 6097 bps
GCCAATTCAATATGGCGTATATGGACTCATGCCAATTCAATATGGTGGATCTGGACCTGTGCCAATTCAA
TATGGCGTATATGGACTCGTGCCAATTCAATATGGTGGATCTGGACCCCAGCCAATTCAATATGGCGGAC
TTGGCACCATGCCAATTCAATATGGCGGACCTGGCACTGTGCCAACTGGGGAGGGGTCTACTTGGCACGG
TGCCAAGTTTGAGGAGGGGTCTTGGCCCTGTGCCAAGTCCGCCATATTGAATTGGCATGGTGCCAATAAT
GGCGGCCATATTGGCTATATGCCAGGATCAATATATAGGCAATATCCAATATGGCCCTATGCCAATATGG
CTATTGGCCAGGTTCAATACTATGTATTGGCCCTATGCCATATAGTATTCCATATATGGGTTTTCCTATT
GACGTAGATAGCCCCTCCCAATGGGCGGTCCCATATACCATATATGGGGCTTCCTAATACCGCCCATAGC
CACTCCCCCATTGACGTCAATGGTCTCTATATATGGTCTTTCCTATTGACGTCATATGGGCGGTCCTATT
GACGTATATGGCGCCTCCCCCATTGACGTCAATTACGGTAAATGGCCCGCCTGGCTCAATGCCCATTGAC
GTCAATAGGACCACCCACCATTGACGTCAATGGGATGGCTCATTGCCCATTCATATCCGTTCTCACGCCC
CCTATTGACGTCAATGACGGTAAATGGCCCACTTGGCAGTACATCAATATCTATTAATAGTAACTTGGCA
AGTACATTACTATTGGAAGTACGCCAGGGTACATTGGCAGTACTCCCATTGACGTCAATGGCGGTAAATG
GCCCGCGATGGCTGCCAAGTACATCCCCATTGACGTCAATGGGGAGGGGCAATGACGCAAATGGGCGTTC
CATTGACGTAAATGGGCGGTAGGCGTGCCTAATGGGAGGTCTATATAAGCAATGCTCGTTTAGGGAACCG
CCATTCTGCCTGGGGACGTCGGAGCAAGCTTGATTTAGGTGACACTATAGAATACAAGCTACTTGTTCTT
TTTGCAGGATCCATGCATCATCATCATCATCATGGTATGGCTAGCATGACTGGTGGACAGCAAATGGGTC
GGGATCTGTACGACGATGACGATAAGGATCTCGCCACCATGGTCGACTCATCACGTCGTAAGTGGAATAA
GACAGGTCACGCAGTCAGAGCTATAGGTCGGCTGAGCTCACTCGAAGGTGGCGGTGGCTCTGGAGGTGGT
GGGTCCGGAGGAGGCGGCATCGAGATGTCCAGCATGGTGAGCGATACTAGCTGTACCTTCCCATCATCTG
ACGGAATCTTCTGGAAGCACTGGATTCAGACTAAGGACGGCCAGTGTGGCAGCCCACTGGTGAGCACACG
AGACGGATTCATCGTGGGGATTCACAGCGCCTCCAACTTTACAAACACCAATAACTATTTCACCTCAGTG
CCAAAGAACTTTATGGAGCTGCTGACCAACCAGGAGGCCCAGCAGTGGGTGAGCGGGTGGCGCCTGAACG
CCGATTCCGTGCTGTGGGGCGGGCACAAGGTGTTTATGGCATGCGGAAGCGGAGCTACTAACTTCAGCCT
GCTGAAGCAGGCTGGAGACGTGGAGGAGAACCCTGGACCTGAATTCATGGTGAGCAAGGGCGAGGAGGTC
ATCAAAGAGTTCATGCGCTTCAAGGTGCGCATGGAGGGCTCCATGAACGGCCACGAGTTCGAGATCGAGG
GCGAGGGCGAGGGCCGCCCCTACGAGGGCACCCAGACCGCCAAGCTGAAGGTGACCAAGGGCGGCCCCCT
GCCCTTCGCCTGGGACATCCTGTCCCCCCAGTTCATGTACGGCTCCAAGGCGTACGTGAAGCACCCCGCC
GACATCCCCGATTACAAGAAGCTGTCCTTCCCCGAGGGCTTCAAGTGGGAGCGCGTGATGAACTTCGAGG
ACGGCGGTCTGGTGACCGTGACCCAGGACTCCTCCCTGCAGGACGGCACGCTGATCTACAAGGTGAAGAT
GCGCGGCACCAACTTCCCCCCCGACGGCCCCGTAATGCAGAAGAAGACCATGGGCTGGGAGGCCTCCACC
GAGCGCCTGTACCCCCGCGACGGCGTGCTGAAGGGCGAGATCCACCAGGCCCTGAAGCTGAAGGACGGCG
GCCGCTACCTGGTGGAGTTCAAGACCATCTACATGGCCAAGAAGCCCGTGCAACTGCCCGGCTACTACTA
CGTGGACACCAAGCTGGACATCACCTCCCACAACGAGGACTACACCATCGTGGAACAGTACGAGCGCTCC
GAGGGCCGCCACCACCTGTTCCTGGGGCATGGCACCGGCAGCACCGGCAGCGGCAGTTCCGGCACCGCCT
CCTCCGAGGACAACAACATGGCCGTCATCAAAGAGTTCATGCGCTTCAAGGTGCGCATGGAGGGCTCCAT
GAACGGCCACGAGTTCGAGATCGAGGGCGAGGGCGAGGGCCGCCCCTACGAGGGCACCCAGACCGCCAAG
CTGAAGGTGACCAAGGGCGGCCCCCTGCCCTTCGCCTGGGACATCCTGTCCCCCCAGTTCATGTACGGCT
CCAAGGCGTACGTGAAGCACCCCGCCGACATCCCCGATTACAAGAAGCTGTCCTTCCCCGAGGGCTTCAA
GTGGGAGCGCGTGATGAACTTCGAGGACGGCGGTCTGGTGACCGTGACCCAGGACTCCTCCCTGCAGGAC
GGCACGCTGATCTACAAGGTGAAGATGCGCGGCACCAACTTCCCCCCCGACGGCCCCGTAATGCAGAAGA
AGACCATGGGCTGGGAGGCCTCCACCGAGCGCCTGTACCCCCGCGACGGCGTGCTGAAGGGCGAGATCCA
CCAGGCCCTGAAGCTGAAGGACGGCGGCCGCTACCTGGTGGAGTTCAAGACCATCTACATGGCCAAGAAG
CCCGTGCAACTGCCCGGCTACTACTACGTGGACACCAAGCTGGACATCACCTCCCACAACGAGGACTACA
CCATCGTGGAACAGTACGAGCGCTCCGAGGGCCGCCACCACCTGTTCCTGTACGGCATGGACGAGCTGTA
CAAGTAGTCTAGATAGCTAGCCTCCCTATAGTGAGTCGTATTACGTAGATCCAGACATGATAAGATACAT
TGATGAGTTTGGACAAACCACAACTAGAATGCAGTGAAAAAAATGCTTTATTTGTGAAATTTGTGATGCT
ATTGCTTTATTTGTAACCATTATAAGCTGCAATAAACAAGTTAACAACAACAATTGCATTCATTTTATGT
TTCAGGTTCAGGGGGAGGTGTGGGAGGTTTTTTAATTCGCGTCCGCGGCGCCAATGCATTGGGCCCGGTA
CCCAGCTTTTGTTCCCTTTAGTGAGGGTTAATTGCGCGCTTGGCGTAATCATGGTCATAGCTGTTTCCTG
TGTGAAATTGTTATCCGCTCACAATTCCACACAACATACGAGCCGGGAGCATAAAGTGTAAAGCCTGGGG
TGCCTAATGAGTGAGCTAACTCACATTAATTGCGTTGCGCTCACTGCCCGCTTTCCAGTCGGGAAACCTG
TCGTGCCAGCTGCATTAATGAATCGGCCAACGCGCGGGGAGAGGCGGTTTGCGTATTGGGCGCTCTTCCG
CTTCCTCGCTCACTGACTCGCTGCGCTCGGTCGTTCGGCTGCGGGAGCGGTATCAGCTCACTCAAAGGCG
GTAATACGGTTATCCACAGAATCAGGGGATAACGCAGGAAAGAACATGTGAGCAAAAGGCCAGCAAAAGG
CCAGGAACCGTAAAAAGGCCGCGTTGCTGGCGTTTTTCCATAGGCTCCGCCCCCCTGACGAGCATCACAA
AAATCGACGCTCAAGTCAGAGGTGGCGAAACCCGACAGGACTATAAAGATACCAGGCGTTTCCCCCTGGA
AGCTCCCTCGTGCGCTCTCCTGTTCCGACCCTGCCGCTTACCGGATACCTGTCCGCCTTTCTCCCTTCGG
GAAGCGTGGCGCTTTCTCATAGCTCACGCTGTAGGTATCTCAGTTCGGTGTAGGTCGTTCGCTCCAAGCT
GGGCTGTGTGCACGAACCCCCCGTTCAGCCCGACCGCTGCGCCTTATCCGGTAACTATCGTCTTGAGTCC
AACCCGGTAAGACACGACTTATCGCCACTGGCAGCAGCCACTGGTAACAGGATTAGCAGAGCGAGGTATG
TAGGCGGTGCTACAGAGTTCTTGAAGTGGTGGCCTAACTACGGCTACACTAGAAGAACAGTATTTGGTAT
CTGCGCTCTGCTGAAGCCAGTTACCTTCGGAAAAAGAGTTGGTAGCTCTTGATCCGGCAAACAAACCACC
GCTGGTAGCGGTGGTTTTTTTGTTTGCAAGCAGCAGATTACGCGCAGAAAAAAAGGATCTCAAGAAGATC
CTTTGATCTTTTCTACGGGGTCTGACGCTCAGTGGAACGAAAACTCACGTTAAGGGATTTTGGTCATGAG
ATTATCAAAAAGGATCTTCACCTAGATCCTTTTAAATTAAAAATGAAGTTTTAAATCAATCTAAAGTATA
TATGAGTAAACTTGGTCTGACAGTTACCAATGCTTAATCAGTGAGGCACCTATCTCAGCGATCTGTCTAT
TTCGTTCATCCATAGTTGCCTGACTCCCCGTCGTGTAGATAACTACGATACGGGAGGGCTTACCATCTGG
CCCCAGTGCTGCAATGATACCGCGAGACCCACGCTCACCGGCTCCAGATTTATCAGCAATAAACCAGCCA
GCCGGAAGGGCCGAGCGCAGAAGTGGTCCTGCAACTTTATCCGCCTCCATCCAGTCTATTAATTGTTGCC
GGGAAGCTAGAGTAAGTAGTTCGCCAGTTAATAGTTTGCGCAACGTTGTTGCCATTGCTACAGGCATCGT
GGTGTCACGCTCGTCGTTTGGTATGGCTTCATTCAGCTCCGGTTCCCAACGATCAAGGCGAGTTACATGA
TCCCCCATGTTGTGCAAAAAAGCGGTTAGCTCCTTCGGTCCTCCGATCGTTGTCAGAAGTAAGTTGGCCG
CAGTGTTATCACTCATGGTTATGGCAGCACTGCATAATTCTCTTACTGTCATGCCATCCGTAAGATGCTT
TTCTGTGACTGGTGAGTACTCAACCAAGTCATTCTGAGAATAGTGTATGCGGCGACCGAGTTGCTCTTGC
CCGGCGTCAATACGGGATAATACCGCGCCACATAGCAGAACTTTAAAAGTGCTCATCATTGGAAAACGTT
CTTCGGGGCGAAAACTCTCAAGGATCTTACCGCTGTTGAGATCCAGTTCGATGTAACCCACTCGTGCACC
CAACTGATCTTCAGCATCTTTTACTTTCACCAGCGTTTCTGGGTGAGCAAAAACAGGAAGGCAAAATGCC
GCAAAAAAGGGAATAAGGGCGACACGGAAATGTTGAATACTCATACTCTTCCTTTTTCAATATTATTGAA
GCATTTATCAGGGTTATTGTCTCATGAGCGGATACATATTTGAATGTATTTAGAAAAATAAACAAATAGG
GGTTCCGCGCACATTTCCCCGAAAAGTGCCACCTAAATTGTAAGCGTTAATATTTTGTTAAAATTCGCGT
TAAATTTTTGTTAAATCAGCTCATTTTTTAACCAATAGGCCGAAATCGGCAAAATCCCTTATAAATCAAA
AGAATAGACCGAGATAGGGT
[37 nt withheld, positions 5691-5727]
AAAGAACGTGGACTCCAACGTCAAAGG
[49 nt withheld, positions 5755-5803]
T
[91 nt withheld, positions 5805-5895]
G
[124 nt withheld, positions 5897-6020]
CCCATTCGCCATTCAGGCTGCGCAACTGTTGGGAAGGGCGATCGGTGCGGGCCTCTTCGCTATTACGCCA
GTCGACC
Features (pLannotate 1.2.2; 20 found; start..end, strand, type, name):
      1..978     +  promoter       CMV IE94 promoter: enhancer/promoter region of simian cytomegalovirus major immediate early transcription unit IE94
   1013..1031    +  promoter       SP6 promoter: promoter for bacteriophage SP6 RNA polymerase
   1066..1086    +  CDS            capTEV™ (fragment): composite tag for in vivo biotinylation, TEV protease cleavage, and 6xHis tagging
   1087..1119    +  CDS            T7 tag (gene 10 leader): leader peptide from bacteriophage T7 gene 10 promotes efficient translation in E. coli
   1123..1146    +  CDS            Xpress™ tag: Xpress™ epitope tag, including an enterokinase recognition and cleavage site
   1174..1230    +  CDS            calmodulin-binding peptide: calmodulin-binding peptide from avian smooth muscle myosin light chain kinase
   1285..1581    +  CDS            POLG_TEV (fragment): Experimental evidence at protein level: Swiss-Prot protein existence level 1. [Nuclear inclusion protein A]: has RNA-binding and proteolytic activities. From Tobacco etch virus (TEV).
   1657..3087    +  CDS            tdTomato: tandem dimeric (pseudo-monomeric) derivative of DsRed (Shaner et al., 2004) mammalian codon-optimized
   3105..3123    -  promoter       T7 promoter: promoter for bacteriophage T7 RNA polymerase
   3128..3262    -  polyA_signal   SV40 poly(A) signal: SV40 polyadenylation signal
   3375..3393    -  promoter       T3 promoter: promoter for bacteriophage T3 RNA polymerase
   3438..3454    -  protein_bind   lac operator: The lac repressor binds to the lac operator to inhibit transcription in E. coli. This inhibition can be relieved by adding lactose or isopropyl-β-D-thiogalactopyranoside (IPTG). lac repressor encoded by lacI
   3462..3492    -  promoter       lac promoter: promoter for the E. coli lac operon
   3507..3528    -  protein_bind   CAP binding site: CAP binding activates transcription in the presence of cAMP. E. coli catabolite activator protein
   3541..3633    -  CDS            lacI (fragment): lac repressor; lacI; The lac repressor binds to the lac operator to inhibit transcription in E. coli. This inhibition can be relieved by adding lactose or isopropyl-β-D-thiogalactopyranoside (IPTG).
   3815..4403    -  rep_origin     ori: high-copy-number ColE1/pMB1/pBR322/pUC origin of replication
   4574..5434    -  CDS            AmpR: β-lactamase; bla; confers resistance to ampicillin, carbenicillin, and related antibiotics
   5435..5539    -  promoter       AmpR promoter: bla
   5592..6020    -  rep_origin     f1 ori (sequence partly withheld): f1 bacteriophage origin of replication; arrow indicates direction of (+) strand synthesis
   6025..6091    -  CDS            lacZα (fragment): LacZα fragment of β-galactosidase; lacZ fragment
