[The description below was written by a language model from this plasmid's Addgene catalogue record and pLannotate feature annotations shown in this document.]
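Description:
pCMV-M13-TEV-C-P2A-TdTomato is a 6,097 bp mammalian expression plasmid built on the pSyc 171 P2A vector backbone. It encodes one half of the Cal-Light system, a calcium- and light-gated switch for driving gene expression in activated neurons. In bacteria it is maintained as a high-copy plasmid through a ColE1/pUC-type origin and selected with ampicillin via the β-lactamase gene. An f1 phage origin and remnants of a lac promoter/operator, lacI and lacZα region are also present as backbone carry-over.

The roughly 2 kb synthetic insert sits between retained HindIII and XbaI sites, downstream of a CMV promoter that the sequence annotation identifies as the simian cytomegalovirus IE94 enhancer/promoter. The open reading frame begins with short leader and epitope elements, annotated as a partial match to a composite TEV/His tag, a T7 gene 10 leader and an Xpress tag. These are followed by the M13 calmodulin-binding peptide from smooth muscle myosin light chain kinase, fused to a fragment of the tobacco etch virus protease that the construct name designates as the C-terminal part. A P2A self-cleaving peptide is named in the construct but not separately annotated. It presumably occupies the gap before the tdTomato coding sequence, so that the red fluorescent protein is released as a separate marker of transfected cells rather than remaining fused. An SV40 polyadenylation signal lies downstream of the cassette, annotated on the opposite strand, and SP6, T7 and T3 phage promoters flank the region.

The M13 peptide binds calmodulin when calcium rises. This fusion is therefore expected to bring its protease fragment together with a complementary split-TEV partner supplied on a separate Cal-Light construct, although the record itself does not describe that partner.
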