Addgene plasmid #92389: pCMV-M13-TEV-C-P2A-TdTomato
Purpose: expresses Cal-light M13-TEV-C component and TdTomato in mammalian cells
Depositing lab: Hyungbae Kwon. Depositing organization: Max Planck Florida Institute. Publication: A calcium- and light-gated switch to induce gene expression in activated neurons. Lee D, Hyun JH, Jung K, Hannan P, Kwon HB. Nat Biotechnol. 2017 Jun 26. doi: 10.1038/nbt.3902. PubMed 28650460.
Backbone
  Vector backbone: pSyc 171 P2A vector
  Total vector size (bp): 6097
  Vector type: Mammalian Expression
Growth in bacteria
  Bacterial resistance: Ampicillin, 100 μg/mL
  Growth temperature: 37°C
  Growth strain: DH5alpha
  Copy number: High Copy
Gene/Insert
  Gene/Insert name: M13-TEV-C-P2A-TdTomato
  Species: Synthetic
  Insert size (bp): 2025
  Promoter: CMV
  Tag / fusion protein: TdTomato (C terminal on insert)
  Cloning method: Restriction Enzyme; 5′ cloning site HindIII (not destroyed); 3′ cloning site XbaI (not destroyed)
  Sequencing primers: 5′ CMVf
Terms and licenses: Academic/Nonprofit Terms; Industry Terms: Not Available to Industry
How to cite: pCMV-M13-TEV-C-P2A-TdTomato was a gift from Hyungbae Kwon (Addgene plasmid # 92389 ; http://n2t.net/addgene:92389 ; RRID:Addgene_92389)
